Addgene plasmid #206180: ACVR1-TAAS
Purpose: in vitro transcription of RNA encoding human ACVR1 with mutations S190A and S192A
Depositing lab: Mary Mullins. Depositing organization: University of Pennsylvania. Publication: Reduced GS domain serine/threonine requirements of Fibrodysplasia Ossificans Progressiva mutant type I BMP receptor ACVR1 in the zebrafish. Allen RS, Jones WD, Hale M, Warder BN, Shore EM, Mullins MC. J Bone Miner Res. 2023 Jun 17. doi: 10.1002/jbmr.4869. PubMed 37329499.
Backbone
  Vector backbone: pCS2+
  Backbone size w/o insert (bp): 4095
  Vector type: in vitro transcription
Growth in bacteria
  Bacterial resistance: Ampicillin, 100 μg/mL
  Growth temperature: 37°C
  Growth strain: DH5alpha
  Copy number: Unknown
Gene/Insert
  Gene/Insert name: activin A receptor type 1 (alt name: ALK2)
  Species: H. sapiens (human)
  Insert size (bp): 1600
  Mutation: S190A, S192A
  Entrez Gene: ACVR1 (a.k.a. ACTRI, ACVR1A, ACVRLK2, ALK2, FOP, SKR1, TSRI)
  Tag / fusion protein: FLAG tag (C terminal on insert)
  Cloning method: Unknown
  Sequencing primers: 5′ CMV Forward
Terms and licenses: Academic/Nonprofit Terms; Industry Terms: Not Available to Industry
How to cite: ACVR1-TAAS was a gift from Mary Mullins (Addgene plasmid # 206180 ; http://n2t.net/addgene:206180 ; RRID:Addgene_206180)
