[The description below was written by a language model from this plasmid's Addgene catalogue record and pLannotate feature annotations shown in this document.]
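Description:
ACVR1-TAAS is a pCS2+-based plasmid made for in vitro transcription of RNA encoding a mutant form of human ACVR1 (ALK2), the type I BMP receptor. It is propagated in E. coli using a high-copy ColE1/pUC-type origin and selected with ampicillin through the β-lactamase (AmpR) gene. An f1 phage origin and remnants of lac sequences (lac promoter/operator, lacZα and lacI fragments) are also present as backbone carry-over. The sequenced record is 5,675 nt, consistent with the stated backbone of about 4.1 kb plus an insert of about 1.6 kb.

The payload is the ACVR1 coding sequence carrying the substitutions S190A and S192A, fused at its C terminus to a FLAG epitope, which the feature table annotates as two tandem copies (2xFLAG), allowing detection of the expressed receptor. An SP6 promoter lies immediately upstream of the open reading frame, so sense-strand RNA can be synthesised with SP6 RNA polymerase. An SV40 polyadenylation signal follows the insert, flanked by T7 (a fragment) and T3 promoters oriented in the antisense direction. In the circular plasmid, the simian CMV IE94 enhancer/promoter sits just upstream of the SP6 site, which is the standard pCS2+ arrangement and would in principle also permit direct expression in vertebrate cells.

The associated publication title indicates the construct was used to examine serine/threonine requirements in the GS domain of ACVR1, in the context of fibrodysplasia ossificans progressiva mutant receptor, using zebrafish. The two alanine substitutions remove serine residues relevant to that question. The cloning method is not recorded.
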