Features (pLannotate 1.2.2; 16 found; start..end, strand, type, name):
     35..53      +  promoter       SP6 promoter: promoter for bacteriophage SP6 RNA polymerase
     85..1611    +  CDS            ACVR1: ACVR1_HUMAN - Also known as ACVRLK2. Experimental evidence at protein level: Swiss-Prot protein existence level 1. Bone morphogenetic protein (BMP) type I receptor that is involved in a wide variety of biological processes, including bone, heart, cartilage, nervous, and reproductive system development and regulation (PubMed:20628059, PubMed:22977237). As a type I receptor, forms heterotetrameric receptor complexes with the type II receptors AMHR2, ACVR2A ors ACVR2B (PubMed:17911401). Upon binding of ligands such as BMP7 or GDF2/BMP9 to the heteromeric complexes, type II receptors transphosphor
   1630..1677    +  CDS            2xFLAG: two tandem FLAG® epitope tags
   1705..1722    -  promoter       T7 promoter (fragment): promoter for bacteriophage T7 RNA polymerase
   1727..1861    -  polyA_signal   SV40 poly(A) signal: SV40 polyadenylation signal
   1974..1992    -  promoter       T3 promoter: promoter for bacteriophage T3 RNA polymerase
   2037..2053    -  protein_bind   lac operator: The lac repressor binds to the lac operator to inhibit transcription in E. coli. This inhibition can be relieved by adding lactose or isopropyl-β-D-thiogalactopyranoside (IPTG). lac repressor encoded by lacI
   2061..2091    -  promoter       lac promoter: promoter for the E. coli lac operon
   2106..2127    -  protein_bind   CAP binding site: CAP binding activates transcription in the presence of cAMP. E. coli catabolite activator protein
   2140..2232    -  CDS            lacI (fragment): lac repressor; lacI; The lac repressor binds to the lac operator to inhibit transcription in E. coli. This inhibition can be relieved by adding lactose or isopropyl-β-D-thiogalactopyranoside (IPTG).
   2415..3003    -  rep_origin     ori: high-copy-number ColE1/pMB1/pBR322/pUC origin of replication
   3174..4034    -  CDS            AmpR: β-lactamase; bla; confers resistance to ampicillin, carbenicillin, and related antibiotics
   4035..4139    -  promoter       AmpR promoter: bla
   4192..4620    -  rep_origin     f1 ori (sequence partly withheld): f1 bacteriophage origin of replication; arrow indicates direction of (+) strand synthesis
   4625..4691    -  CDS            lacZα (fragment): LacZα fragment of β-galactosidase; lacZ fragment
   4698..5675    +  promoter       CMV IE94 promoter: enhancer/promoter region of simian cytomegalovirus major immediate early transcription unit IE94
>Addgene plasmid #206180 | ACVR1-TAAS | addgene full sequence | sequence record 408687 | Addgene NGS Result
CGCCATTCTGCCTGGGGACGTCGGAGCAAGCTTGATTTAGGTGACACTATAGAATACAAGCTACTTGTTC
TTTTTGCAGGATCCATGGTAGATGGAGTGATGATTCTTCCTGTGCTTATCATGATTGCTCTCCCCTCCCC
TAGTATGGAAGATGAGAAGCCCAAGGTCAACCCCAAACTCTACATGTGTGTGTGTGAAGGTCTCTCCTGC
GGTAATGAGGACCACTGTGAAGGCCAGCAGTGCTTTTCCTCACTGAGCATCAACGATGGCTTCCACGTCT
ACCAGAAAGGCTGCTTCCAGGTTTATGAGCAGGGAAAGATGACCTGTAAGACCCCGCCGTCCCCTGGCCA
AGCTGTGGAGTGCTGCCAAGGGGACTGGTGTAACAGGAACATCACGGCCCAGCTGCCCACTAAAGGAAAA
TCCTTCCCTGGAACACAGAATTTCCACTTGGAGGTTGGCCTCATTATTCTCTCTGTAGTGTTCGCAGTAT
GTCTTTTAGCCTGCCTGCTGGGAGTTGCTCTCCGAAAATTTAAAAGGCGCAACCAAGAACGCCTCAATCC
CCGAGACGTGGAGTATGGCACTATCGAAGGGCTCATCACCACCAATGTTGGAGACAGCACTTTAGCAGAT
TTATTGGATCATTCGTGTACAGCAGGAGCTGGCTCTGGTCTTCCTTTTCTGGTACAAAGAACAGTGGCTC
GCCAGATTACACTGTTGGAGTGTGTCGGGAAAGGCAGGTATGGTGAGGTGTGGAGGGGCAGCTGGCAAGG
GGAAAATGTTGCCGTGAAGATCTTCTCCTCCCGTGATGAGAAGTCATGGTTCAGGGAAACGGAATTGTAC
AACACTGTGATGCTGAGGCATGAAAATATCTTAGGTTTCATTGCTTCAGACATGACATCAAGACACTCCA
GTACCCAGCTGTGGTTAATTACACATTATCATGAAATGGGATCGTTGTACGACTATCTTCAGCTTACTAC
TCTGGATACAGTTAGCTGCCTTCGAATAGTGCTGTCCATAGCTAGTGGTCTTGCACATTTGCACATAGAG
ATATTTGGGACCCAAGGGAAACCAGCCATTGCCCATCGAGATTTAAAGAGCAAAAATATTCTGGTTAAGA
AGAATGGACAGTGTTGCATAGCAGATTTGGGCCTGGCAGTCATGCATTCCCAGAGCACCAATCAGCTTGA
TGTGGGGAACAATCCCCGTGTGGGCACCAAGCGCTACATGGCCCCCGAAGTTCTAGATGAAACCATCCAG
GTGGATTGTTTCGATTCTTATAAAAGGGTCGATATTTGGGCCTTTGGACTTGTTTTGTGGGAAGTGGCCA
GGCGGATGGTGAGCAATGGTATAGTGGAGGATTACAAGCCACCGTTCTACGATGTGGTTCCCAATGACCC
AAGTTTTGAAGATATGAGGAAGGTAGTCTGTGTGGATCAACAAAGGCCAAACATACCCAACAGATGGTTC
TCAGACCCGACATTAACCTCTCTGGCCAAGCTAATGAAAGAATGCTGGTATCAAAATCCATCCGCAAGAC
TCACAGCACTGCGTATCAAAAAGACTTTGACCAAAATTGATAATTCCCTCGACAAATTGAAAACTGACTG
TAATCGATTTAAAGCTATGGATTACAAGGATGATGATGATAAGGATTACAAGGATGATGATGATAAGAAT
TCAAGGCCTCTCGAGCCTCTAGAACTATAGTGAGTCGTATTACGTAGATCCAGACATGATAAGATACATT
GATGAGTTTGGACAAACCACAACTAGAATGCAGTGAAAAAAATGCTTTATTTGTGAAATTTGTGATGCTA
TTGCTTTATTTGTAACCATTATAAGCTGCAATAAACAAGTTAACAACAACAATTGCATTCATTTTATGTT
TCAGGTTCAGGGGGAGGTGTGGGAGGTTTTTTAATTCGCGGCCGCGGCGCCAATGCATTGGGCCCGGTAC
CCAGCTTTTGTTCCCTTTAGTGAGGGTTAATTGCGCGCTTGGCGTAATCATGGTCATAGCTGTTTCCTGT
GTGAAATTGTTATCCGCTCACAATTCCACACAACATACGAGCCGGGAGCATAAAGTGTAAAGCCTGGGGT
GCCTAATGAGTGAGCTAACTCACATTAATTGCGTTGCGCTCACTGCCCGCTTTCCAGTCGGGAAACCTGT
CGTGCCAGCTGCATTAATGAATCGGCCAACGCGCGGGGAGAGGCGGTTTGCGTATTGGGCGCTCTTCCGC
TTCCTCGCTCACTGACTCGCTGCGCTCGGTCGTTCGGCTGCGGCGAGCGGTATCAGCTCACTCAAAGGCG
GTAATACGGTTATCCACAGAATCAGGGGATAACGCAGGAAAGAACATGTGAGCAAAAGGCCAGCAAAAGG
CCAGGAACCGTAAAAAGGCCGCGTTGCTGGCGTTTTTCCATAGGCTCCGCCCCCCTGACGAGCATCACAA
AAATCGACGCTCAAGTCAGAGGTGGCGAAACCCGACAGGACTATAAAGATACCAGGCGTTTCCCCCTGGA
AGCTCCCTCGTGCGCTCTCCTGTTCCGACCCTGCCGCTTACCGGATACCTGTCCGCCTTTCTCCCTTCGG
GAAGCGTGGCGCTTTCTCATAGCTCACGCTGTAGGTATCTCAGTTCGGTGTAGGTCGTTCGCTCCAAGCT
GGGCTGTGTGCACGAACCCCCCGTTCAGCCCGACCGCTGCGCCTTATCCGGTAACTATCGTCTTGAGTCC
AACCCGGTAAGACACGACTTATCGCCACTGGCAGCAGCCACTGGTAACAGGATTAGCAGAGCGAGGTATG
TAGGCGGTGCTACAGAGTTCTTGAAGTGGTGGCCTAACTACGGCTACACTAGAAGAACAGTATTTGGTAT
CTGCGCTCTGCTGAAGCCAGTTACCTTCGGAAAAAGAGTTGGTAGCTCTTGATCCGGCAAACAAACCACC
GCTGGTAGCGGTGGTTTTTTTGTTTGCAAGCAGCAGATTACGCGCAGAAAAAAAGGATCTCAAGAAGATC
CTTTGATCTTTTCTACGGGGTCTGACGCTCAGTGGAACGAAAACTCACGTTAAGGGATTTTGGTCATGAG
ATTATCAAAAAGGATCTTCACCTAGATCCTTTTAAATTAAAAATGAAGTTTTAAATCAATCTAAAGTATA
TATGAGTAAACTTGGTCTGACAGTTACCAATGCTTAATCAGTGAGGCACCTATCTCAGCGATCTGTCTAT
TTCGTTCATCCATAGTTGCCTGACTCCCCGTCGTGTAGATAACTACGATACGGGAGGGCTTACCATCTGG
CCCCAGTGCTGCAATGATACCGCGAGACCCACGCTCACCGGCTCCAGATTTATCAGCAATAAACCAGCCA
GCCGGAAGGGCCGAGCGCAGAAGTGGTCCTGCAACTTTATCCGCCTCCATCCAGTCTATTAATTGTTGCC
GGGAAGCTAGAGTAAGTAGTTCGCCAGTTAATAGTTTGCGCAACGTTGTTGCCATTGCTACAGGCATCGT
GGTGTCACGCTCGTCGTTTGGTATGGCTTCATTCAGCTCCGGTTCCCAACGATCAAGGCGAGTTACATGA
TCCCCCATGTTGTGCAAAAAAGCGGTTAGCTCCTTCGGTCCTCCGATCGTTGTCAGAAGTAAGTTGGCCG
CAGTGTTATCACTCATGGTTATGGCAGCACTGCATAATTCTCTTACTGTCATGCCATCCGTAAGATGCTT
TTCTGTGACTGGTGAGTACTCAACCAAGTCATTCTGAGAATAGTGTATGCGGCGACCGAGTTGCTCTTGC
CCGGCGTCAATACGGGATAATACCGCGCCACATAGCAGAACTTTAAAAGTGCTCATCATTGGAAAACGTT
CTTCGGGGCGAAAACTCTCAAGGATCTTACCGCTGTTGAGATCCAGTTCGATGTAACCCACTCGTGCACC
CAACTGATCTTCAGCATCTTTTACTTTCACCAGCGTTTCTGGGTGAGCAAAAACAGGAAGGCAAAATGCC
GCAAAAAAGGGAATAAGGGCGACACGGAAATGTTGAATACTCATACTCTTCCTTTTTCAATATTATTGAA
GCATTTATCAGGGTTATTGTCTCATGAGCGGATACATATTTGAATGTATTTAGAAAAATAAACAAATAGG
GGTTCCGCGCACATTTCCCCGAAAAGTGCCACCTAAATTGTAAGCGTTAATATTTTGTTAAAATTCGCGT
TAAATTTTTGTTAAATCAGCTCATTTTTTAACCAATAGGCCGAAATCGGCAAAATCCCTTATAAATCAAA
AGAATAGACCGAGATAGGGT
[37 nt withheld, positions 4291-4327]
AAAGAACGTGGACTCCAACGTCAAAGG
[49 nt withheld, positions 4355-4403]
T
[91 nt withheld, positions 4405-4495]
G
[124 nt withheld, positions 4497-4620]
CCCATTCGCCATTCAGGCTGCGCAACTGTTGGGAAGGGCGATCGGTGCGGGCCTCTTCGCTATTACGCCA
GTCGACCGCCAATTCAATATGGCGTATATGGACTCATGCCAATTCAATATGGTGGATCTGGACCTGTGCC
AATTCAATATGGCGTATATGGACTCGTGCCAATTCAATATGGTGGATCTGGACCCCAGCCAATTCAATAT
GGCGGACTTGGCACCATGCCAATTCAATATGGCGGACCTGGCACTGTGCCAACTGGGGAGGGGTCTACTT
GGCACGGTGCCAAGTTTGAGGAGGGGTCTTGGCCCTGTGCCAAGTCCGCCATATTGAATTGGCATGGTGC
CAATAATGGCGGCCATATTGGCTATATGCCAGGATCAATATATAGGCAATATCCAATATGGCCCTATGCC
AATATGGCTATTGGCCAGGTTCAATACTATGTATTGGCCCTATGCCATATAGTATTCCATATATGGGTTT
TCCTATTGACGTAGATAGCCCCTCCCAATGGGCGGTCCCATATACCATATATGGGGCTTCCTAATACCGC
CCATAGCCACTCCCCCATTGACGTCAATGGTCTCTATATATGGTCTTTCCTATTGACGTCATATGGGCGG
TCCTATTGACGTATATGGCGCCTCCCCCATTGACGTCAATTACGGTAAATGGCCCGCCTGGCTCAATGCC
CATTGACGTCAATAGGACCACCCACCATTGACGTCAATGGGATGGCTCATTGCCCATTCATATCCGTTCT
CACGCCCCCTATTGACGTCAATGACGGTAAATGGCCCACTTGGCAGTACATCAATATCTATTAATAGTAA
CTTGGCAAGTACATTACTATTGGAAGTACGCCAGGGTACATTGGCAGTACTCCCATTGACGTCAATGGCG
GTAAATGGCCCGCGATGGCTGCCAAGTACATCCCCATTGACGTCAATGGGGAGGGGCAATGACGCAAATG
GGCGTTCCATTGACGTAAATGGGCGGTAGGCGTGCCTAATGGGAGGTCTATATAAGCAATGCTCGTTTAG
GGAAC
